>Addgene plasmid #206916 | pMSCV-FLAG-puro-mOct4 S281A | addgene full sequence | sequence record 410088 | Addgene NGS Result
TGAAAGACCCCACCTGTAGGTTTGGCAAGCTAGCTTAAGTAACGCCATTTTGCAAGGCATGGAAAATACA
TAACTGAGAATAGAGAAGTTCAGATCAAGGTTAGGAACAGAGAGACAGCAGAATATGGGCCAAACAGGAT
ATCTGTGGTAAGCAGTTCCTGCCCCGGCTCAGGGCCAAGAACAGATGGTCCCCAGATGCGGTCCCGCCCT
CAGCAGTTTCTAGAGAACCATCAGATGTTTCCAGGGTGCCCCAAGGACCTGAAATGACCCTGTGCCTTAT
TTGAACTAACCAATCAGTTCGCTTCTCGCTTCTGTTCGCGCGCTTCTGCTCCCCGAGCTCAATAAAAGAG
CCCACAACCCCTCACTCGGCGCGCCAGTCCTCCGATAGACTGCGTCGCCCGGGTACCCGTATTCCCAATA
AAGCCTCTTGCTGTTTGCATCCGAATCGTGGACTCGCTGATCCTTGGGAGGGTCTCCTCAGATTGATTGA
CTGCCCACCTCGGGGGTCTTTCATTTGGAGGTTCCACCGAGATTTGGAGACCCCTGCCCAGGGACCACCG
ACCCCCCCGCCGGGAGGTAAGCTGGCCAGCGGTCGTTTCGTGTCTGTCTCTGTCTTTGTGCGTGTTTGTG
CCGGCATCTAATGTTTGCGCCTGCGTCTGTACTAGTTAGCTAACTAGCTCTGTATCTGGCGGACCCGTGG
TGGAACTGACGAGTTCTGAACACCCGGCCGCAACCCTGGGAGACGTCCCAGGGACTTTGGGGGCCGTTTT
TGTGGCCCGACCTGAGGAAGGGAGTCGATGTGGAATCCGACCCCGTCAGGATATGTGGTTCTGGTAGGAG
ACGAGAACCTAAAACAGTTCCCGCCTCCGTCTGAATTTTTGCTTTCGGTTTGGAACCGAAGCCGCGCGTC
TTGTCTGCTGCAGCGCTGCAGCATCGTTCTGTGTTGTCTCTGTCTGACTGTGTTTCTGTATTTGTCTGAA
AATTAGGGCCAGACTGTTACCACTCCCTTAAGTTTGACCTTAGGTCACTGGAAAGATGTCGAGCGGATCG
CTCACAACCAGTCGGTAGATGTCAAGAAGAGACGTTGGGTTACCTTCTGCTCTGCAGAATGGCCAACCTT
TAACGTCGGATGGCCGCGAGACGGCACCTTTAACCGAGACCTCATCACCCAGGTTAAGATCAAGGTCTTT
TCACCTGGCCCGCATGGACACCCAGACCAGGTCCCCTACATCGTGACCTGGGAAGCCTTGGCTTTTGACC
CCCCTCCCTGGGTCAAGCCCTTTGTACACCCTAAGCCTCCGCCTCCTCTTCCTCCATCCGCCCCGTCTCT
CCCCCTTGAACCTCCTCGTTCGACCCCGCCTCGATCCTCCCTTTATCCAGCCCTCACTCCTTCTCTAGGC
GCCGGAATTAGATCTGCCACCATGGATTACAAGGATGACGACGATAAGCTCGAGACCATGGCTGGACACC
TGGCTTCAGACTTCGCCTTCTCACCCCCACCAGGTGGGGGTGATGGGTCAGCAGGGCTGGAGCCGGGCTG
GGTGGATCCTCGAACCTGGCTAAGCTTCCAAGGGCCTCCAGGTGGGCCTGGAATCGGACCAGGCTCAGAG
GTATTGGGGATCTCCCCATGTCCGCCCGCATACGAGTTCTGCGGAGGGATGGCATACTGTGGACCTCAGG
TTGGACTGGGCCTAGTCCCCCAAGTTGGCGTGGAGACTTTGCAGCCTGAGGGCCAGGCAGGAGCACGAGT
GGAAAGCAACTCAGAGGGAACCTCCTCTGAGCCCTGTGCCGACCGCCCCAATGCCGTGAAGTTGGAGAAG
GTGGAACCAACTCCCGAGGAGTCCCAGGACATGAAAGCCCTGCAGAAGGAGCTAGAACAGTTTGCCAAGC
TGCTGAAGCAGAAGAGGATCACCTTGGGGTACACCCAGGCCGACGTGGGGCTCACCCTGGGCGTTCTCTT
TGGAAAGGTGTTCAGCCAGACCACCATCTGTCGCTTCGAGGCCTTGCAGCTCAGCCTTAAGAACATGTGT
AAGCTGCGGCCCCTGCTGGAGAAGTGGGTGGAGGAAGCCGACAACAATGAGAACCTTCAGGAGATATGCA
AATCGGAGACCCTGGTGCAGGCCCGGAAGAGAAAGCGAACTAGCATTGAGAACCGTGTGAGGTGGAGTCT
GGAGACCATGTTTCTGAAGTGCCCGAAGCCCTCCCTACAGCAGATCACTCACATCGCCAATCAGCTTGGG
CTAGAGAAGGATGTGGTTCGAGTATGGTTCTGTAACCGGCGCCAGAAGGGCAAAAGAGCAAGTATTGAGT
ATTCCCAACGAGAAGAGTATGAGGCTACAGGGACACCTTTCCCAGGGGGGGCTGTATCCTTTCCTCTGCC
CCCAGGTCCCCACTTTGGCACCCCAGGCTATGGAAGCCCCCACTTCACCACACTCTACTCAGTCCCTTTT
CCTGAGGGCGAGGCCTTTCCCTCTGTTCCCGTCACTGCTCTGGGCTCTCCCATGCATTCAAACTGAGAAT
TCTACCGGGTAGGGGAGGCGCTTTTCCCAAGGCAGTCTGGAGCATGCGCTTTAGCAGCCCCGCTGGGCAC
TTGGCGCTACACAAGTGGCCTCTGGCCTCGCACACATTCCACATCCACCGGTAGGCGCCAACCGGCTCCG
TTCTTTGGTGGCCCCTTCGCGCCACCTTCTACTCCTCCCCTAGTCAGGAAGTTCCCCCCCGCCCCGCAGC
TCGCGTCGTGCAGGACGTGACAAATGGAAGTAGCACGTCTCACTAGTCTCGTGCAGATGGACAGCACCGC
TGAGCAATGGAAGCGGGTAGGCCTTTGGGGCAGCGGCCAATAGCAGCTTTGCTCCTTCGCTTTCTGGGCT
CAGAGGCTGGGAAGGGGTGGGTCCGGGGGCGGGCTCAGGGGCGGGCTCAGGGGCGGGGCGGGCGCCCGAA
GGTCCTCCGGAGGCCCGGCATTCTGCACGCTTCAAAAGCGCACGTCTGCCGCGCTGTTCTCCTCTTCCTC
ATCTCCGGGCCTTTCGACCTGCAGCCCAAGCTTACCATGACCGAGTACAAGCCCACGGTGCGCCTCGCCA
CCCGCGACGACGTCCCCAGGGCCGTACGCACCCTCGCCGCCGCGTTCGCCGACTACCCCGCCACGCGCCA
CACCGTCGATCCGGACCGCCACATCGAGCGGGTCACCGAGCTGCAAGAACTCTTCCTCACGCGCGTCGGG
CTCGACATCGGCAAGGTGTGGGTCGCGGACGACGGCGCCGCGGTGGCGGTCTGGACCACGCCGGAGAGCG
TCGAAGCGGGGGCGGTGTTCGCCGAGATCGGCCCGCGCATGGCCGAGTTGAGCGGTTCCCGGCTGGCCGC
GCAGCAACAGATGGAAGGCCTCCTGGCGCCGCACCGGCCCAAGGAGCCCGCGTGGTTCCTGGCCACCGTC
GGCGTCTCGCCCGACCACCAGGGCAAGGGTCTGGGCAGCGCCGTCGTGCTCCCCGGAGTGGAGGCGGCCG
AGCGCGCCGGGGTGCCCGCCTTCCTGGAGACCTCCGCGCCCCGCAACCTCCCCTTCTACGAGCGGCTCGG
CTTCACCGTCACCGCCGACGTCGAGGTGCCCGAAGGACCGCGCACCTGGTGCATGACCCGCAAGCCCGGT
GCCTGACGCCCGCCCCACGACCCGCAGCGCCCGACCGAAAGGAGCGCACGACCCCATGCATCGATAAAAT
AAAAGATTTTATTTAGTCTCCAGAAAAAGGGGGGAATGAAAGACCCCACCTGTAGGTTTGGCAAGCTAGC
TTAAGTAACGCCATTTTGCAAGGCATGGAAAATACATAACTGAGAATAGAGAAGTTCAGATCAAGGTTAG
GAACAGAGAGACAGCAGAATATGGGCCAAACAGGATATCTGTGGTAAGCAGTTCCTGCCCCGGCTCAGGG
CCAAGAACAGATGGTCCCCAGATGCGGTCCCGCCCTCAGCAGTTTCTAGAGAACCATCAGATGTTTCCAG
GGTGCCCCAAGGACCTGAAATGACCCTGTGCCTTATTTGAACTAACCAATCAGTTCGCTTCTCGCTTCTG
TTCGCGCGCTTCTGCTCCCCGAGCTCAATAAAAGAGCCCACAACCCCTCACTCGGCGCGCCAGTCCTCCG
ATAGACTGCGTCGCCCGGGTACCCGTGTATCCAATAAACCCTCTTGCAGTTGCATCCGACTTGTGGTCTC
GCTGTTCCTTGGGAGGGTCTCCTCTGAGTGATTGACTACCCGTCAGCGGGGGTCTTTCATGGGTAACAGT
TTCTTGAAGTTGGAGAACAACATTCTGAGGGTAGGAGTCGAATATTAAGTAATCCTGACTCAATTAGCCA
CTGTTTTGAATCCACATACTCCAATACTCCTGAAATAGTTCATTATGGACAGCGCAGAAAGAGCTGGGGA
GAATTGTGAAATTGTTATCCGCTCACAATTCCACACAACATACGAGCCGGAAGCATAAAGTGTAAAGCCT
GGGGTGCCTAATGAGTGAGCTAACTCACATTAATTGCGTTGCGCTCACTGCCCGCTTTCCAGTCGGGAAA
CCTGTCGTGCCAGCTGCATTAATGAATCGGCCAACGCGCGGGGAGAGGCGGTTTGCGTATTGGGCGCTCT
TCCGCTTCCTCGCTCACTGACTCGCTGCGCTCGGTCGTTCGGCTGCGGCGAGCGGTATCAGCTCACTCAA
AGGCGGTAATACGGTTATCCACAGAATCAGGGGATAACGCAGGAAAGAACATGTGAGCAAAAGGCCAGCA
AAAGGCCAGGAACCGTAAAAAGGCCGCGTTGCTGGCGTTTTTCCATAGGCTCCGCCCCCCTGACGAGCAT
CACAAAAATCGACGCTCAAGTCAGAGGTGGCGAAACCCGACAGGACTATAAAGATACCAGGCGTTTCCCC
CTGGAAGCTCCCTCGTGCGCTCTCCTGTTCCGACCCTGCCGCTTACCGGATACCTGTCCGCCTTTCTCCC
TTCGGGAAGCGTGGCGCTTTCTCATAGCTCACGCTGTAGGTATCTCAGTTCGGTGTAGGTCGTTCGCTCC
AAGCTGGGCTGTGTGCACGAACCCCCCGTTCAGCCCGACCGCTGCGCCTTATCCGGTAACTATCGTCTTG
AGTCCAACCCGGTAAGACACGACTTATCGCCACTGGCAGCAGCCACTGGTAACAGGATTAGCAGAGCGAG
GTATGTAGGCGGTGCTACAGAGTTCTTGAAGTGGTGGCCTAACTACGGCTACACTAGAAGAACAGTATTT
GGTATCTGCGCTCTGCTGAAGCCAGTTACCTTCGGAAAAAGAGTTGGTAGCTCTTGATCCGGCAAACAAA
CCACCGCTGGTAGCGGTGGTTTTTTTGTTTGCAAGCAGCAGATTACGCGCAGAAAAAAAGGATCTCAAGA
AGATCCTTTGATCTTTTCTACGGGGTCTGACGCTCAGTGGAACGAAAACTCACGTTAAGGGATTTTGGTC
ATGAGATTATCAAAAAGGATCTTCACCTAGATCCTTTTAAATTAAAAATGAAGTTTTAAATCAATCTAAA
GTATATATGAGTAAACTTGGTCTGACAGTTACCAATGCTTAATCAGTGAGGCACCTATCTCAGCGATCTG
TCTATTTCGTTCATCCATAGTTGCCTGACTCCCCGTCGTGTAGATAACTACGATACGGGAGGGCTTACCA
TCTGGCCCCAGTGCTGCAATGATACCGCGAGACCCACGCTCACCGGCTCCAGATTTATCAGCAATAAACC
AGCCAGCCGGAAGGGCCGAGCGCAGAAGTGGTCCTGCAACTTTATCCGCCTCCATCCAGTCTATTAATTG
TTGCCGGGAAGCTAGAGTAAGTAGTTCGCCAGTTAATAGTTTGCGCAACGTTGTTGCCATTGCTACAGGC
ATCGTGGTGTCACGCTCGTCGTTTGGTATGGCTTCATTCAGCTCCGGTTCCCAACGATCAAGGCGAGTTA
CATGATCCCCCATGTTGTGCAAAAAAGCGGTTAGCTCCTTCGGTCCTCCGATCGTTGTCAGAAGTAAGTT
GGCCGCAGTGTTATCACTCATGGTTATGGCAGCACTGCATAATTCTCTTACTGTCATGCCATCCGTAAGA
TGCTTTTCTGTGACTGGTGAGTACTCAACCAAGTCATTCTGAGAATAGTGTATGCGGCGACCGAGTTGCT
CTTGCCCGGCGTCAATACGGGATAATACCGCGCCACATAGCAGAACTTTAAAAGTGCTCATCATTGGAAA
ACGTTCTTCGGGGCGAAAACTCTCAAGGATCTTACCGCTGTTGAGATCCAGTTCGATGTAACCCACTCGT
GCACCCAACTGATCTTCAGCATCTTTTACTTTCACCAGCGTTTCTGGGTGAGCAAAAACAGGAAGGCAAA
ATGCCGCAAAAAAGGGAATAAGGGCGACACGGAAATGTTGAATACTCATACTCTTCCTTTTTCAATATTA
TTGAAGCATTTATCAGGGTTATTGTCTCATGAGCGGATACATATTTGAATGTATTTAGAAAAATAAACAA
ATAGGGGTTCCGCGCACATTTCCCCGAAAAGTGCCACCTGACGTCTAAGAAACCATTATTATCATGACAT
TAACCTATAAAAATAGGCGTATCACGAGGCCCTTTCGTCTCGCGCGTTTCGGTGATGACGGTGAAAACCT
CTGACACATGCAGCTCCCGGAGACGGTCACAGCTTGTCTGTAAGCGGATGCCGGGAGCAGACAAGCCCGT
CAGGGCGCGTCAGCGGGTGTTGGCGGGTGTCGGGGCTGGCTTAACTATGCGGCATCAGAGCAGATTGTAC
TGAGAGTGCACCATATGCGGTGTGAAATACCGCACAGATGCGTAAGGAGAAAATACCGCATCAGGCGCCA
TTCGCCATTCAGGCTGCGCAACTGTTGGGAAGGGCGATCGGTGCGGGCCTCTTCGCTATTACGCCAGCTG
GCGAAAGGGGGATGTGCTGCAAGGCGATTAAGTTGGGTAACGCCAGGGTTTTCCCAGTCACGACGTTGTA
AAACGACGGCGCAAGGAATGGTGCATGCAAGGAGATGGCGCCCAACAGTCCCCCGGCCACGGGGCCTGCC
ACCATACCCACGCCGAAACAAGCGCTCATGAGCCCGAAGTGGCGAGCCCGATCTTCCCCATCGGTGATGT
CGGCGATATAGGCGCCAGCAACCGCACCTGTGGCGCCGGTGATGCCGGCCACGATGCGTCCGGCGTAGAG
GCGATTAGTCCAATTTGTTAAAGACAGGATATCAGTGGTCCAGGCTCTAGTTTTGACTCAACAATATCAC
CAGCTGAAGCCTATAGAGTACGAGCCATAGATAAAATAAAAGATTTTATTTAGTCTCCAGAAAAAGGGGG
GAA
Features (pLannotate 1.2.2; 20 found; start..end, strand, type, name):
    579..920     +  misc_feature   MESV Ψ: packaging signal of murine embryonic stem cell virus
    987..1403    +  CDS            gag (truncated): truncated Moloney murine leukemia virus (MMLV) gag gene lacking the start codon
   1425..1453    +  CDS            3xFLAG (fragment): three tandem FLAG® epitope tags
   1458..2513    +  CDS            Pou5f1: PO5F1_MOUSE - Also known as Oct-3, Oct-4, Otf-3, Otf3. Experimental evidence at protein level: Swiss-Prot protein existence level 1. Transcription factor that binds to the octamer motif (5'- ATTTGCAT-3') (PubMed:1972777, PubMed:1690859, PubMed:1967980, PubMed:17525163, PubMed:23376973). Forms a trimeric complex with SOX2 or SOX15 on DNA and controls the expression of a number of genes involved in embryonic development such as YES1, FGF4, UTF1 and ZFP206 (PubMed:15863505, PubMed:17097055, PubMed:17496161, PubMed:19740739). Critical for early embryogenesis and for embryonic stem cell pluripotenc
   2527..3026    +  promoter       PGK promoter: mouse phosphoglycerate kinase 1 promoter
   3047..3646    +  CDS            PuroR: puromycin N-acetyltransferase; pac from Streptomyces alboniger; confers resistance to puromycin
   3746..4260    +  LTR            3' LTR: 3' long terminal repeat from murine embryonic stem cell virus
   4422..4438    -  protein_bind   lac operator: The lac repressor binds to the lac operator to inhibit transcription in E. coli. This inhibition can be relieved by adding lactose or isopropyl-β-D-thiogalactopyranoside (IPTG). lac repressor encoded by lacI
   4446..4476    -  promoter       lac promoter: promoter for the E. coli lac operon
   4491..4512    -  protein_bind   CAP binding site: CAP binding activates transcription in the presence of cAMP. E. coli catabolite activator protein
   4525..4617    -  CDS            lacI (fragment): lac repressor; lacI; The lac repressor binds to the lac operator to inhibit transcription in E. coli. This inhibition can be relieved by adding lactose or isopropyl-β-D-thiogalactopyranoside (IPTG).
   4800..5388    -  rep_origin     ori: high-copy-number ColE1/pMB1/pBR322/pUC origin of replication
   5559..6419    -  CDS            AmpR: β-lactamase; bla; confers resistance to ampicillin, carbenicillin, and related antibiotics
   6420..6524    -  promoter       AmpR promoter: bla
   6619..6654    +  CDS            rop (fragment): Rop protein, which maintains plasmids at low copy number; rop
   6756..6855    +  misc_feature   bom (fragment): basis of mobility region from pBR322
   6861..7010    -  CDS            lacZα (fragment): LacZα fragment of β-galactosidase; lacZ fragment
   7010..7211    -  CDS            TcR (fragment): tetracycline efflux protein; tet; confers resistance to tetracycline
   7212..7310    +  CDS            env (fragment): murine leukemia virus gPr80 envelope polyprotein precursor; env; proteolytically cleaved into gp70SU and p15TM subunits
   7352..515     +  LTR            5' LTR (across the origin): 5' long terminal repeat from murine embryonic stem cell virus
