[The description below was written by a language model from this plasmid's Addgene catalogue record and pLannotate feature annotations shown in this document.]
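Description:
pMSCV-FLAG-puro-mOct4 S281A is a 7.35 kb gammaretroviral expression plasmid built on the murine stem cell virus (MSCV) backbone, designed to express an N-terminally FLAG-tagged mouse Oct4 (Pou5f1) carrying a serine-to-alanine substitution at residue 281. The catalogue lists it simply as a mammalian expression vector. However, the feature table shows the full retroviral transfer architecture: MESV-derived 5′ and 3′ long terminal repeats flanking the MESV Ψ packaging signal and a truncated, start-codon-less MMLV gag segment that extends the packaging region. With these elements, the RNA genome can be packaged into virions when gag-pol and env are supplied in trans by a packaging cell line, and the cassette then integrates stably into target cells.

Within the provirus, the 5′ LTR acts as the promoter for the FLAG–Oct4 open reading frame. The annotation software matches the tag only as a short fragment of 3xFLAG, consistent with a single FLAG epitope lying immediately upstream of the Pou5f1 coding sequence. Downstream, an internal mouse PGK promoter drives puromycin N-acetyltransferase, so transduced or transfected cells can be selected with puromycin independently of Oct4 expression. In bacteria the plasmid is maintained by a high-copy ColE1/pUC-type origin and ampicillin resistance. The remaining annotations (lac promoter/operator and fragments of lacI, lacZα, rop, bom, TcR and env) are nonfunctional remnants of the backbone.

Oct4 is an octamer-binding transcription factor central to embryonic stem cell pluripotency. Replacing a serine with alanine is a common way to block phosphorylation at a site, although the record states only that the plasmid is for expressing the S281A mutant. The FLAG tag allows detection or immunoprecipitation of the mutant protein.
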