Addgene plasmid #206916: pMSCV-FLAG-puro-mOct4 S281A
Purpose: Expression of mOct4 S281A mutation
Depositing lab: Hyonchol Jang. Depositing organization: National Cancer Center (KR).
Backbone
  Vector backbone: pMSCV
  Vector type: Mammalian Expression
Growth in bacteria
  Bacterial resistance: Ampicillin, 100 μg/mL
  Growth temperature: 37°C
  Growth strain: NEB Stable
  Copy number: High Copy
Gene/Insert
  Gene/Insert name: Oct4
  Species: M. musculus (mouse)
  Mutation: S281A
  Entrez Gene: Pou5f1 (a.k.a. NF-A3, Oct-3, Oct-3/4, Oct-4, Oct3, Oct3/4, Oct4, Otf-3, Otf-4, Otf3, Otf3-rs7, Otf3g, Otf4)
  Tag / fusion protein: FLAG (N terminal on backbone)
  Cloning method: Restriction Enzyme; 5′ cloning site unknown (unknown if destroyed)
Terms and licenses: Academic/Nonprofit Terms; Industry Terms: Not Available to Industry
How to cite: pMSCV-FLAG-puro-mOct4 S281A was a gift from Hyonchol Jang (Addgene plasmid # 206916 ; http://n2t.net/addgene:206916 ; RRID:Addgene_206916)
